Addgene plasmid #8988: pRK7-HA-S6K1-F5A-E389
Depositing lab: John Blenis. Depositing organization: Harvard Medical School. Publication: Identification of a conserved motif required for mTOR signaling. Schalm SS, Blenis J. Curr Biol. 2002 Apr 16. 12(8):632-9. 10.1016/S0960-9822(02)00762-5 PubMed 11967149.
Backbone
  Vector backbone: pRK7
  Backbone size w/o insert (bp): 4700
  Vector type: Mammalian Expression
Growth in bacteria
  Bacterial resistance: Ampicillin, 100 μg/mL
  Growth temperature: 37°C
  Growth strain: DH5alpha
  Copy number: High Copy
Gene/Insert
  Gene/Insert name: S6K1
  Species: R. norvegicus (rat)
  Insert size (bp): 1500
  Mutation: F5A, T389E
  Entrez Gene: Rps6kb1 (a.k.a. p70 S6K-alpha)
  Tag / fusion protein: HA (N terminal on insert)
  Cloning method: Restriction Enzyme; 5′ cloning site XbaI (not destroyed); 3′ cloning site EcoRI (not destroyed)
  Sequencing primers: 5′ SP6
Terms and licenses: Academic/Nonprofit Terms; Industry Terms: Not Available to Industry
How to cite: pRK7-HA-S6K1-F5A-E389 was a gift from John Blenis (Addgene plasmid # 8988 ; http://n2t.net/addgene:8988 ; RRID:Addgene_8988)
