[The description below was written by a language model from this plasmid's Addgene catalogue record.]
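Description:
pRK7-HA-S6K1-F5A-E389 is a mammalian expression plasmid built on the pRK7 backbone (about 4.7 kb without insert). It carries a roughly 1.5 kb cDNA for rat S6K1 (p70 ribosomal protein S6 kinase, gene Rps6kb1). The plasmid is maintained in E. coli as a high-copy plasmid under ampicillin selection. The record names no mammalian selection marker, which fits use by transient transfection. It also does not state the promoter or the polyadenylation signal. pRK-series vectors generally use a CMV immediate-early promoter, but that cannot be confirmed from the fields given. The insert lies between XbaI and EcoRI sites, both preserved, and an SP6 primer site upstream is used to sequence into its 5′ end.

The encoded kinase has an N-terminal HA epitope tag, which allows the exogenous protein to be immunoprecipitated or detected by immunoblot separately from endogenous S6K1. It carries two substitutions. F5A changes a phenylalanine near the N-terminus, within the conserved motif that the associated study identified as required for mTOR signalling to S6K1 (known as the TOS motif). T389E puts an acidic, phosphomimetic residue at the hydrophobic-motif threonine, whose phosphorylation is mTOR-dependent and central to kinase activation. Combining the two allows a test of whether mimicking Thr389 phosphorylation can bypass or rescue the defect caused by disrupting the N-terminal motif. The construct is therefore suited to transfection-based studies of S6K1 activation, phosphorylation, and regulation by mTOR in cultured mammalian cells, typically alongside wild-type and single-mutant versions.
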