>Addgene plasmid #8988 | pRK7-HA-S6K1-F5A-E389 | addgene partial sequence | sequence record 17530 | 8988 with rRps6-F (ATTTGCCTCCCTACCTCACA)
TGCTGAAAGAAATGCTGCTTCTCGTCTTGGAGCTGGCCCTGGGGATGCTGGAGAAGTCCAAGCGCATCCA
TTTTTTAGACACATTAACTGGGAAGAGCTTTTGGCTCGGAAGGTGGAGCCCCCCTTTAAGCCTCTGTTGC
AATCTGAAGAGGATGTGAGTCAGTTTGATTCAAAGTTTACTCGTCAGACACCTGTTGACAGCCCCGATGA
CTCAACTCTCAGTGAAAGTGCCAACCAGGTCTTTCTGGGTTTCGAATATGTGGCTCCATCTGTACTTGAA
AGTGTGAAAGAAAAGTTTTCTTTTGAACCAAAAATCCGATCGCCTCGAAGATTTATTGGTAGCCCACGAA
CGCCTGTCAGCCCAGTCAAATTCTCTCCTGGGGATTTCTGGGGACGAGGTGCTTCAGCCAGCACAGCAAA
TCCTCAGACACCTGTGGAATACCCAATGGAAACAAGTGGAATAGAGCAGATGGATGTGACAACGAGCGGG
GAAGCTTCAGCGCCACTTCCAATCCGACAGCCCAACTCTGGGCCATACAAAAAACAAGCTTTTCCTATGA
TCTCCAAACGGCCAGAGCACCTGCGTATGAATCTATGATGAAACAATGCTTTTATTAATGCAAATGCAAA
AAGGAAACAAATCCTGGAAGGGGATGTGTGAGGATCCCCCGGGCTGC
