>Addgene plasmid #8988 | pRK7-HA-S6K1-F5A-E389 | addgene partial sequence | sequence record 17531 | SP6 5'-ATTTAGGTGACACTATAG-3'
CACTCCAGGTCCACTGCACCTCGGTTCTAGCTTCTGCAGGTCGACTCTAGAATGTACCCATACGATGTTC
CAGATTACGCTGCAGGAGTGGCTGACATAGACCTGGACCAGCCAGAGGATGCAGGCTCTGAGGATGAGCT
GGAGGAGGGGGGTCAGTTAAATGAAAGCATGGACCATGGGGGAGTTGGACCATATGAACTTGGCATGGAA
CATTGTGAGAAATTTGAAATCTCAGAAACTAGTGTGAACAGAGGGCCAGAAAAAATCAGACCAGAATGTT
TTGAGCTACTTCGGGTACTTGGTAAAGGGGGCTATGGAAAGGTTTTTCAAGTACGAAAAGTAACAGGAGC
AAATACTGGGAAGATATTTGCCATGAAGGTGCTTAAAAAGGCAATGATAGTAAGAAATGCTAAAGATACA
GCTCATACAAAAGCAGAGCGGAATATTCTGGAGGAAGTAAAGCATCCCTTCATCGTGGATTTAATTTATG
CCTTTCAGACCGGTGGAAAACTCTACCTCATCCTTGAGTATCTCAGTGGAGGAGAACTATTTATGCAGTT
AGAAAGAGAGGGGATATTCATGGAAGATACAGCTTGCTTTTACTTGGCTGAAATCTCCATGGCTTTGGGG
CATTTACATCAAAAAGGGATCATCTACAGAGACCTGAAGCCGGAGAACATCATGCTTAATC
